Addgene plasmid #81558: pDONR223_NFE2L2_p.N160S
Purpose: Gateway Donor vector containing NFE2L2 , part of the Target Accelerator Plasmid Collection.
Depositing lab: Jesse Boehm & William Hahn & David Root. Depositing organization: Broad Institute. Publication: Systematic Functional Interrogation of Rare Cancer Variants Identifies Oncogenic Alleles. Kim E, Ilic N, Shrestha Y, Zou L, Kamburov A, Zhu C, Yang X, Lubonja R, Tran N, Nguyen C, Lawrence MS, Piccioni F, Bagul M, Doench JG, Chouinard CR, Wu X, Hogstrom L, Natoli T, Tamayo P, Horn H, Corsello SM, Lage K, Root DE, Subramanian A, Golub TR, Getz G, Boehm JS, Hahn WC. Cancer Discov. 2016 Jul;6(7):714-26. doi: 10.1158/2159-8290.CD-16-0160. Epub 2016 May 4. PubMed 27147599.
Backbone
  Vector backbone: pDONR223
  Backbone manufacturer: Invitrogen
  Backbone size w/o insert (bp): 2790
  Vector type: Gateway Entry vector
Growth in bacteria
  Bacterial resistance: Spectinomycin, 50 μg/mL
  Growth temperature: 37°C
  Growth strain: DH5alpha
  Copy number: High Copy
Gene/Insert
  Gene/Insert name: NFE2L2
  Species: H. sapiens (human)
  Mutation: N160S; H416N
  GenBank ID: NM_006164.4
  Entrez Gene: NFE2L2 (a.k.a. HEBP1, IMDDHH, NRF2, Nrf-2)
  Promoter: None
  Cloning method: Gateway Cloning
  Sequencing primers: 5′ M13pUC-fwd; 3′ M13-Rev
Terms and licenses: Academic/Nonprofit Terms; Industry Terms: Not Available to Industry
Depositor comments: Closed state: stop codon immediately follows insert
How to cite: pDONR223_NFE2L2_p.N160S was a gift from Jesse Boehm & William Hahn & David Root (Addgene plasmid # 81558 ; http://n2t.net/addgene:81558 ; RRID:Addgene_81558)
