[The description below was written by a language model from this plasmid's Addgene catalogue record and pLannotate feature annotations shown in this document.]
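Description:
pDONR223_NFE2L2_p.N160S is a Gateway entry clone built on the Invitrogen pDONR223 backbone and carrying a variant open reading frame of human NFE2L2, the gene encoding the transcription factor NRF2. It is a purely bacterial shuttle plasmid. Replication depends on a high-copy ColE1/pUC-type origin, and selection relies on the aadA (SmR) aminoglycoside adenylyltransferase gene, which confers spectinomycin resistance. The annotated Pc integron promoter fragment and short gentamicin-acetyltransferase remnant upstream of SmR appear to be leftovers of the resistance cassette. The small lacZα and lacI fragments likewise look like backbone remnants rather than functional parts. The rrnB T1 and T2 terminators are also annotated in the backbone, where such elements usually insulate a cloning region from read-through transcription.

The roughly 1.8 kb NFE2L2 coding sequence sits between two attL recombination sites in opposite orientations. The automated annotation labels both as attL3, and this label may not reflect their exact identity. These sites allow an LR Clonase reaction to move the ORF into any compatible Gateway destination vector. The record lists no promoter for the insert, so expression depends on the destination vector. A T7 promoter lies just outside the downstream attL site, pointing back toward the insert on the opposite strand. The clone is named for the N160S substitution, but the record also lists a second change, H416N. It is in the "closed" configuration, with a stop codon directly after the ORF, so it suits native or N-terminally tagged expression rather than C-terminal fusions. The plasmid belongs to the Target Accelerator Plasmid Collection, a resource for systematically testing the function of rare cancer-associated alleles.
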