Features (pLannotate 1.2.2; 12 found; start..end, strand, type, name):
     38..74      -  CDS            lacZα (fragment): LacZα fragment of β-galactosidase; lacZ fragment
     91..186     +  protein_bind   attL3: mutant version of attL; recombination site for the Gateway® LR reaction LR Clonase™
    192..2006    +  CDS            NFE2L2: NF2L2_HUMAN - Also known as NRF2 From Homo sapiens (Human).
   2014..2109    -  protein_bind   attL3: mutant version of attL; recombination site for the Gateway® LR reaction LR Clonase™
   2128..2146    -  promoter       T7 promoter: promoter for bacteriophage T7 RNA polymerase
   2336..2359    +  promoter       Pc promoter (fragment): intI1 (promoter lies within the coding sequence); class 1 integron promoter
   2535..2591    +  CDS            GmR (fragment): gentamycin acetyltransferase; aacC1; confers resistance to gentamycin
   2598..3389    +  CDS            SmR: aminoglycoside adenylyltransferase (Murphy, 1985); aadA; confers resistance to spectinomycin and streptomycin
   3482..4070    +  rep_origin     ori: high-copy-number ColE1/pMB1/pBR322/pUC origin of replication
   4253..4345    +  CDS            lacI (fragment): lac repressor; lacI; The lac repressor binds to the lac operator to inhibit transcription in E. coli. This inhibition can be relieved by adding lactose or isopropyl-β-D-thiogalactopyranoside (IPTG).
   4400..4427    -  terminator     rrnB T2 terminator: transcription terminator T2 from the E. coli rrnB gene
   4559..4602    +  terminator     rrnB T1 terminator: Escherichia coli rrnB; transcription terminator T1 from the E. coli rrnB gene
>Addgene plasmid #81558 | pDONR223_NFE2L2_p.N160S | addgene full sequence | sequence record 166763 | Addgene NGS Result
GGCAGTTCCCTACTCTCGCGTTAACGCTAGCATGGATGTTTTCCCAGTCACGACGTTGTAAAACGACGGC
CAGTCTTAAGCTCGGGCCCCAAATAATGATTTTATTTTGACTGATAGTGACCTGTTCGTTGCAACAAATT
GATGAGCAATGCTTTTTTATAATGCCAACTTTGTACAAAAAAGTTGGCACCATGATGGACTTGGAGCTGC
CGCCGCCGGGACTCCCGTCCCAGCAGGACATGGATTTGATTGACATACTTTGGAGGCAAGATATAGATCT
TGGAGTAAGTCGAGAAGTATTTGACTTCAGTCAGCGACGGAAAGAGTATGAGCTGGAAAAACAGAAAAAA
CTTGAAAAGGAAAGACAAGAACAACTCCAAAAGGAGCAAGAGAAAGCCTTTTTCGCTCAGTTACAACTAG
ATGAAGAGACAGGTGAATTTCTCCCAATTCAGCCAGCCCAGCACATCCAGTCAGAAACCAGTGGATCTGC
CAACTACTCCCAGGTTGCCCACATTCCCAAATCAGATGCTTTGTACTTTGATGACTGCATGCAGCTTTTG
GCGCAGACATTCCCGTTTGTAGATGACAATGAGGTTTCTTCGGCTACGTTTCAGTCACTTGTTCCTGATA
TTCCCGGTCACATCGAGAGCCCAGTCTTCATTGCTACTAGTCAGGCTCAGTCACCTGAAACTTCTGTTGC
TCAGGTAGCCCCTGTTGATTTAGACGGTATGCAACAGGACATTGAGCAAGTTTGGGAGGAGCTATTATCC
ATTCCTGAGTTACAGTGTCTTAATATTGAAAATGACAAGCTGGTTGAGACTACCATGGTTCCAAGTCCAG
AAGCCAAACTGACAGAAGTTGACAATTATCATTTTTACTCATCTATACCCTCAATGGAAAAAGAAGTAGG
TAACTGTAGTCCACATTTTCTTAATGCTTTTGAGGATTCCTTCAGCAGCATCCTCTCCACAGAAGACCCC
AACCAGTTGACAGTGAACTCATTAAATTCAGATGCCACAGTCAACACAGATTTTGGTGATGAATTTTATT
CTGCTTTCATAGCTGAGCCCAGTATCAGCAACAGCATGCCCTCACCTGCTACTTTAAGCCATTCACTCTC
TGAACTTCTAAATGGGCCCATTGATGTTTCTGATCTATCACTTTGCAAAGCTTTCAACCAAAACCACCCT
GAAAGCACAGCAGAATTCAATGATTCTGACTCCGGCATTTCACTAAACACAAGTCCCAGTGTGGCATCAC
CAGAACACTCAGTGGAATCTTCCAGCTATGGAGACACACTACTTGGCCTCAGTGATTCTGAAGTGGAAGA
GCTAGATAGTGCCCCTGGAAGTGTCAAACAGAATGGTCCTAAAACACCAGTACATTCTTCTGGGGATATG
GTACAACCCTTGTCACCATCTCAGGGGCAGAGCACTAACGTGCATGATGCCCAATGTGAGAACACACCAG
AGAAAGAATTGCCTGTAAGTCCTGGTCATCGGAAAACCCCATTCACAAAAGACAAACATTCAAGCCGCTT
GGAGGCTCATCTCACAAGAGATGAACTTAGGGCAAAAGCTCTCCATATCCCATTCCCTGTAGAAAAAATC
ATTAACCTCCCTGTTGTTGACTTCAACGAAATGATGTCCAAAGAGCAGTTCAATGAAGCTCAACTTGCAT
TAATTCGGGATATACGTAGGAGGGGTAAGAATAAAGTGGCTGCTCAGAATTGCAGAAAAAGAAAACTGGA
AAATATAGTAGAACTAGAGCAAGATTTAGATCATTTGAAAGATGAAAAAGAAAAATTGCTCAAAGAAAAA
GGAGAAAATGACAAAAGCCTTCACCTACTGAAAAAACAACTCAGCACCTTATATCTCGAAGTTTTCAGCA
TGCTACGTGATGAAGATGGAAAACCTTATTCTCCTAGTGAATACTCCCTGCAGCAAACAAGAGATGGCAA
TGTTTTCCTTGTTCCCAAAAGTAAGAAGCCAGATGTTAAGAAAAACTGATTGCCAACTTTCTTGTACAAA
GTTGGCATTATAAGAAAGCATTGCTTATCAATTTGTTGCAACGAACAGGTCACTATCAGTCAAAATAAAA
TCATTATTTGCCATCCAGCTGATATCCCCTATAGTGAGTCGTATTACATGGTCATAGCTGTTTCCTGGCA
GCTCTGGCCCGTGTCTCAAAATCTCTGATGTTACATTGCACAAGATAAAAATATATCATCATGCCTCCTC
TAGACCAGCCAGGACAGAAATGCCTCGACTTCGCTGCTACCCAAGGTTGCCGGGTGACGCACACCGTGGA
AACGGATGAAGGCACGAACCCAGTGGACATAAGCCTGTTCGGTTCGTAAGCTGTAATGCAAGTAGCGTAT
GCGCTCACGCAACTGGTCCAGAACCTTGACCGAACGCAGCGGTGGTAACGGCGCAGTGGCGGTTTTCATG
GCTTGTTATGACTGTTTTTTTGGGGTACAGTCTATGCCTCGGGCATCCAAGCAGCAAGCGCGTTACGCCG
TGGGTCGATGTTTGATGTTATGGAGCAGCAACGATGTTACGCAGCAGGGCAGTCGCCCTAAAACAAAGTT
AAACATTATGAGGGAAGCGGTGATCGCCGAAGTATCGACTCAACTATCAGAGGTAGTTGGCGTCATCGAG
CGCCATCTCGAACCGACGTTGCTGGCCGTACATTTGTACGGCTCCGCAGTGGATGGCGGCCTGAAGCCAC
ACAGTGATATTGATTTGCTGGTTACGGTGACCGTAAGGCTTGATGAAACAACGCGGCGAGCTTTGATCAA
CGACCTTTTGGAAACTTCGGCTTCCCCTGGAGAGAGCGAGATTCTCCGCGCTGTAGAAGTCACCATTGTT
GTGCACGACGACATCATTCCGTGGCGTTATCCAGCTAAGCGCGAACTGCAATTTGGAGAATGGCAGCGCA
ATGACATTCTTGCAGGTATCTTCGAGCCAGCCACGATCGACATTGATCTGGCTATCTTGCTGACAAAAGC
AAGAGAACATAGCGTTGCCTTGGTAGGTCCAGCGGCGGAGGAACTCTTTGATCCGGTTCCTGAACAGGAT
CTATTTGAGGCGCTAAATGAAACCTTAACGCTATGGAACTCGCCGCCCGACTGGGCTGGCGATGAGCGAA
ATGTAGTGCTTACGTTGTCCCGCATTTGGTACAGCGCAGTAACCGGCAAAATCGCGCCGAAGGATGTCGC
TGCCGACTGGGCAATGGAGCGCCTGCCGGCCCAGTATCAGCCCGTCATACTTGAAGCTAGACAGGCTTAT
CTTGGACAAGAAGAAGATCGCTTGGCCTCGCGCGCAGATCAGTTGGAAGAATTTGTCCACTACGTGAAAG
GCGAGATCACCAAGGTAGTCGGCAAATAACCCTCGAGCCACCCATGACCAAAATCCCTTAACGTGAGTTA
CGCGTCGTTCCACTGAGCGTCAGACCCCGTAGAAAAGATCAAAGGATCTTCTTGAGATCCTTTTTTTCTG
CGCGTAATCTGCTGCTTGCAAACAAAAAAACCACCGCTACCAGCGGTGGTTTGTTTGCCGGATCAAGAGC
TACCAACTCTTTTTCCGAAGGTAACTGGCTTCAGCAGAGCGCAGATACCAAATACTGTTCTTCTAGTGTA
GCCGTAGTTAGGCCACCACTTCAAGAACTCTGTAGCACCGCCTACATACCTCGCTCTGCTAATCCTGTTA
CCAGTGGCTGCTGCCAGTGGCGATAAGTCGTGTCTTACCGGGTTGGACTCAAGACGATAGTTACCGGATA
AGGCGCAGCGGTCGGGCTGAACGGGGGGTTCGTGCACACAGCCCAGCTTGGAGCGAACGACCTACACCGA
ACTGAGATACCTACAGCGTGAGCTATGAGAAAGCGCCACGCTTCCCGAAGGGAGAAAGGCGGACAGGTAT
CCGGTAAGCGGCAGGGTCGGAACAGGAGAGCGCACGAGGGAGCTTCCAGGGGGAAACGCCTGGTATCTTT
ATAGTCCTGTCGGGTTTCGCCACCTCTGACTTGAGCGTCGATTTTTGTGATGCTCGTCAGGGGGGCGGAG
CCTATGGAAAAACGCCAGCAACGCGGCCTTTTTACGGTTCCTGGCCTTTTGCTGGCCTTTTGCTCACATG
TTCTTTCCTGCGTTATCCCCTGATTCTGTGGATAACCGTATTACCGCCTTTGAGTGAGCTGATACCGCTC
GCCGCAGCCGAACGACCGAGCGCAGCGAGTCAGTGAGCGAGGAAGCGGAAGAGCGCCCAATACGCAAACC
GCCTCTCCCCGCGCGTTGGCCGATTCATTAATGCAGCTGGCACGACAGGTTTCCCGACTGGAAAGCGGGC
AGTGAGCGCAACGCAATTAATACGCGTACCGCTAGCCAGGAAGAGTTTGTAGAAACGCAAAAAGGCCATC
CGTCAGGATGGCCTTCTGCTTAGTTTGATGCCTGGCAGTTTATGGCGGGCGTCCTGCCCGCCACCCTCCG
GGCCGTTGCTTCACAACGTTCAAATCCGCTCCCGGCGGATTTGTCCTACTCAGGAGAGCGTTCACCGACA
AACAACAGATAAAACGAAAGGCCCAGTCTTCCGACTGAGCCTTTCGTTTTATTTGATGCCT
