>Addgene plasmid #81558 | pDONR223_NFE2L2_p.N160S | depositor partial sequence | sequence record 154877 | Insert sequence
ATGATGGACTTGGAGCTGCCGCCGCCGGGACTCCCGTCCCAGCAGGACATGGATTTGATTGACATACTTT
GGAGGCAAGATATAGATCTTGGAGTAAGTCGAGAAGTATTTGACTTCAGTCAGCGACGGAAAGAGTATGA
GCTGGAAAAACAGAAAAAACTTGAAAAGGAAAGACAAGAACAACTCCAAAAGGAGCAAGAGAAAGCCTTT
TTCGCTCAGTTACAACTAGATGAAGAGACAGGTGAATTTCTCCCAATTCAGCCAGCCCAGCACATCCAGT
CAGAAACCAGTGGATCTGCCAACTACTCCCAGGTTGCCCACATTCCCAAATCAGATGCTTTGTACTTTGA
TGACTGCATGCAGCTTTTGGCGCAGACATTCCCGTTTGTAGATGACAATGAGGTTTCTTCGGCTACGTTT
CAGTCACTTGTTCCTGATATTCCCGGTCACATCGAGAGCCCAGTCTTCATTGCTACTAGTCAGGCTCAGT
CACCTGAAACTTCTGTTGCTCAGGTAGCCCCTGTTGATTTAGACGGTATGCAACAGGACATTGAGCAAGT
TTGGGAGGAGCTATTATCCATTCCTGAGTTACAGTGTCTTAATATTGAAAATGACAAGCTGGTTGAGACT
ACCATGGTTCCAAGTCCAGAAGCCAAACTGACAGAAGTTGACAATTATCATTTTTACTCATCTATACCCT
CAATGGAAAAAGAAGTAGGTAACTGTAGTCCACATTTTCTTAATGCTTTTGAGGATTCCTTCAGCAGCAT
CCTCTCCACAGAAGACCCCAACCAGTTGACAGTGAACTCATTAAATTCAGATGCCACAGTCAACACAGAT
TTTGGTGATGAATTTTATTCTGCTTTCATAGCTGAGCCCAGTATCAGCAACAGCATGCCCTCACCTGCTA
CTTTAAGCCATTCACTCTCTGAACTTCTAAATGGGCCCATTGATGTTTCTGATCTATCACTTTGCAAAGC
TTTCAACCAAAACCACCCTGAAAGCACAGCAGAATTCAATGATTCTGACTCCGGCATTTCACTAAACACA
AGTCCCAGTGTGGCATCACCAGAACACTCAGTGGAATCTTCCAGCTATGGAGACACACTACTTGGCCTCA
GTGATTCTGAAGTGGAAGAGCTAGATAGTGCCCCTGGAAGTGTCAAACAGAATGGTCCTAAAACACCAGT
ACATTCTTCTGGGGATATGGTACAACCCTTGTCACCATCTCAGGGGCAGAGCACTAACGTGCATGATGCC
CAATGTGAGAACACACCAGAGAAAGAATTGCCTGTAAGTCCTGGTCATCGGAAAACCCCATTCACAAAAG
ACAAACATTCAAGCCGCTTGGAGGCTCATCTCACAAGAGATGAACTTAGGGCAAAAGCTCTCCATATCCC
ATTCCCTGTAGAAAAAATCATTAACCTCCCTGTTGTTGACTTCAACGAAATGATGTCCAAAGAGCAGTTC
AATGAAGCTCAACTTGCATTAATTCGGGATATACGTAGGAGGGGTAAGAATAAAGTGGCTGCTCAGAATT
GCAGAAAAAGAAAACTGGAAAATATAGTAGAACTAGAGCAAGATTTAGATCATTTGAAAGATGAAAAAGA
AAAATTGCTCAAAGAAAAAGGAGAAAATGACAAAAGCCTTCACCTACTGAAAAAACAACTCAGCACCTTA
TATCTCGAAGTTTTCAGCATGCTACGTGATGAAGATGGAAAACCTTATTCTCCTAGTGAATACTCCCTGC
AGCAAACAAGAGATGGCAATGTTTTCCTTGTTCCCAAAAGTAAGAAGCCAGATGTTAAGAAAAAC
